>Addgene plasmid #207585 | pJS61 | addgene full sequence | sequence record 414331 | Addgene NGS Result
ATCGATGCATAATGTGCCTGTCAAATGGACGAAGCAGGGATTCTGCAAACCCTATGCTACTCCGTCAAGC
CGTCAATTGTCTGATTCGTTACCAATTATGACAACTTGACGGCTACATCATTCACTTTTTCTTCACAACC
GGCACGGAACTCGCTCGGGCTGGCCCCGGTGCATTTTTTAAATACCCGCGAGAAATAGAGTTGATCGTCA
AAACCAACATTGCGACCGACGGTGGCGATAGGCATCCGGGTGGTGCTCAAAAGCAGCTTCGCCTGGCTGA
TACGTTGGTCCTCGCGCCAGCTTAAGACGCTAATCCCTAACTGCTGGCGGAAAAGATGTGACAGACGCGA
CGGCGACAAGCAAACATGCTGTGCGACGCTGGCGATATCAAAATTGCTGTCTGCCAGGTGATCGCTGATG
TACTGACAAGCCTCGCGTACCCGATTATCCATCGGTGGATGGAGCGACTCGTTAATCGCTTCCATGCGCC
GCAGTAACAATTGCTCAAGCAGATTTATCGCCAGCAGCTCCGAATAGCGCCCTTCCCCTTGCCCGGCGTT
AATGATTTGCCCAAACAGGTCGCTGAAATGCGGCTGGTGCGCTTCATCCGGGCGAAAGAACCCCGTATTG
GCAAATATTGACGGCCAGTTAAGCCATTCATGCCAGTAGGCGCGCGGACGAAAGTAAACCCACTGGTGAT
ACCATTCGCGAGCCTCCGGATGACGACCGTAGTGATGAATCTCTCCTGGCGGGAACAGCAAAATATCACC
CGGTCGGCAAACAAATTCTCGTCCCTGATTTTTCACCACCCCCTGACCGCGAATGGTGAGATTGAGAATA
TAACCTTTCATTCCCAGCGGTCGGTCGATAAAAAAATCGAGATAACCGTTGGCCTCAATCGGCGTTAAAC
CCGCCACCAGATGGGCATTAAACGAGTATCCCGGCAGCAGGGGATCATTTTGCGCTTCAGCCATACTTTT
CATACTCCCGCCATTCAGAGAAGAAACCAATTGTCCATATTGCATCAGACATTGCCGTCACTGCGTCTTT
TACTGGCTCTTCTCGCTAACCAAACCGGTAACCCCGCTTATTAAAAGCATTCTGTAACAAAGCGGGACCA
AAGCCATGACAAAAACGCGTAACAAAAGTGTCTATAATCACGGCAGAAAAGTCCACATTGATTATTTGCA
CGGCGTCACACTTTGCTATGCCATAGCATTTTTATCCATAAGATTAGCGGATCCTACCTGACGCTTTTTA
TCGCAACTCTCTACTGTTTCTCCATACCCGTTTTTTTGGGCTAGCAGGAGGAATTCACCATGGTACCCGG
GGATCCTCTAGATTTAAGAAGGAGATATACATATGAGTAAAGGAGAAGAACTTTTCACTGGAGTTGTCCC
AATTCTTGTTGAATTAGATGGTGATGTTAATGGGCACAAATTTTCTGTCAGTGGAGAGGGTGAAGGTGAT
GCAACATACGGAAAACTTACCCTTAAATTTATTTGCACTACTGGAAAACTACCTGTTCCATGGCCAACAC
TTGTCACTACTTTCGCGTATGGTCTTCAATGCTTTGCGAGATACCCAGATCATATGAAACAGCATGACTT
TTTCAAGAGTGCCATGCCCGAAGGTTATGTACAGGAAAGAACTATATTTTTCAAAGATGACGGGAACTAC
AAGACACGTGCTGAAGTCAAGTTTGAAGGTGATACCCTTGTTAATAGAATCGAGTTAAAAGGTATTGATT
TTAAAGAAGATGGAAACATTCTTGGACACAAATTGGAATACAACTATAACTCACACAATGTATACATCAT
GGCAGACAAACAAAAGAATGGAATCAAAGTTAACTTCAAAATTAGACACAACATTGAAGATGGAAGCGTT
CAACTAGCAGACCATTATCAACAAAATACTCCAATTGGCGATGGCCCTGTCCTTTTACCAGACAACCATT
ACCTGTCCACACAATCTGCCCTTTCGAAAGATCCCAACGAAAAGAGAGACCACATGGTCCTTCTTGAGTT
TGTAACAGCTGCTGGGATTACACATGGCATGGATGAACTATACAAAGCTAGCATGACTGGTGGACAGCAA
ATGGGTCGCGGATCCGTGTCAAAGGCAACCGAACAAAACGACAAGCTCAAGCGGGCGATAATTATTTCAG
CAGTGCTGCATGTCATCTTATTTGCGGCGCTGATCTGGAGTTCGTTCGATGAGAATATAGAAGCTTCAGC
CGGAGGCGGCGGTGGTTCGTCCATCGACGCTGTCATGGTTGATTCAGGTGCGGTAGTTGAGCAGTACAAA
CGCATGCAAAGCCAGGAATCAAGCGCGAAGCGTTCTGATGAACAGCGCAAGATGAAGGAACAGCAGGCTG
CTGAAGAACTGCGTGAGAAACAAGCGGCTGAACAGGAACGCCTGAAGCAACTTGAGAAAGAGCGGTTAGC
GGCTCAGGAGCAGAAAAAGCAGGCTGAAGAAGCCGCAAAACAGGCCGAGTTAAAGCAGAAGCAAGCTGAA
GAGGCGGCAGCGAAAGCGGCGGCAGATGCTAAAGCGAAGGCCGAAGCAGATGCTAAAGCTGCGGAAGAAG
CAGCGAAGAAAGCGGCTGCAGACGCAAAGAAAAAAGCAGAAGCAGAAGCCGCCAAAGCCGCAGCCGAAGC
GCAGAAAAAAGCCGAGGCAGCCGCTGCGGCACTGAAGAAGAAAGCGGAAGCGGCAGAAGCAGCTGCAGCT
GAAGCAAGAAAGAAAGCGGCAACTGAAGCTGCTGAAAAAGCCAAAGCAGAAGCTGAGAAGAAAGCGGCTG
CTGAAAAGGCTGCAGCTGATAAGAAAGCGGCAGCAGAGAAAGCTGCAGCCGACAAAAAAGCAGCAGAAAA
AGCGGCTGCTGAAAAGGCAGCAGCTGATAAGAAAGCAGCGGCAGAAAAAGCCGCCGCAGACAAAAAAGCG
GCAGCGGCAAAAGCTGCAGCTGAAAAAGCCGCTGCAGCAAAAGCGGCCGCAGAGGCAGATGATATTTTCG
GTGAGCTAAGCTCTGGTAAGAATGCACCGAAAACGGGGGGAGGGGCGAAAGGGAACAATGCTTCGCCTGC
CGGGAGTGGTAATACTAAAAACAATGGCGCATCAGGGGCCGATATCAATAACTATGCCGGGCAGATTAAA
TCTGCTATCGAAAGTAAGTTCTATGACGCATCGTCCTATGCAGGCAAAACCTGTACGCTGCGCATAAAAC
TGGCACCCGATGGTATGTTACTGGATATCAAACCTGAAGGTGGCGATCCCGCACTTTGTCAGGCTGCGTT
GGCAGCAGCTAAACTTGCGAAGATCCCGAAACCACCAAGCCAGGCAGTATATGAAGTGTTCAAAAACGCG
CCATTGGACTTCAAACCGTAAGTCGACCTGCAGGCATGCAAGCTTGGCTGTTTTGGCGGATGAGAGAAGA
TTTTCAGCCTGATACAGATTAAATCAGAACGCAGAAGCGGTCTGATAAAACAGAATTTGCCTGGCGGCAG
TAGCGCGGTGGTCCCACCTGACCCCATGCCGAACTCAGAAGTGAAACGCCGTAGCGCCGATGGTAGTGTG
GGGTCTCCCCATGCGAGAGTAGGGAACTGCCAGGCATCAAATAAAACGAAAGGCTCAGTCGAAAGACTGG
GCCTTTCGTTTTATCTGTTGTTTGTCGGTGAACGCTCTCCTGAGTAGGACAAATCCGCCGGGAGCGGATT
TGAACGTTGCGAAGCAACGGCCCGGAGGGTGGCGGGCAGGACGCCCGCCATAAACTGCCAGGCATCAAAT
TAAGCAGAAGGCCATCCTGACGGATGGCCTTTTTGCGTTTCTACAAACTCTTTTGTTTATTTTTCTAAAT
ACATTCAAATATGTATCCGCTCATGAGACAATAACCCTGATAAATGCTTCAATAATATTGAAAAAGGAAG
AGTATGAGTATTCAACATTTCCGTGTCGCCCTTATTCCCTTTTTTGCGGCATTTTGCCTTCCTGTTTTTG
CTCACCCAGAAACGCTGGTGAAAGTAAAAGATGCTGAAGATCAGTTGGGTGCACGAGTGGGTTACATCGA
ACTGGATCTCAACAGCGGTAAGATCCTTGAGAGTTTTCGCCCCGAAGAACGTTTTCCAATGATGAGCACT
TTTAAAGTTCTGCTATGTGGCGCGGTATTATCCCGTGTTGACGCCGGGCAAGAGCAACTCGGTCGCCGCA
TACACTATTCTCAGAATGACTTGGTTGAGTACTCACCAGTCACAGAAAAGCATCTTACGGATGGCATGAC
AGTAAGAGAATTATGCAGTGCTGCCATAACCATGAGTGATAACACTGCGGCCAACTTACTTCTGACAACG
ATCGGAGGACCGAAGGAGCTAACCGCTTTTTTGCACAACATGGGGGATCATGTAACTCGCCTTGATCGTT
GGGAACCGGAGCTGAATGAAGCCATACCAAACGACGAGCGTGACACCACGATGCCTGTAGCAATGGCAAC
AACGTTGCGCAAACTATTAACTGGCGAACTACTTACTCTAGCTTCCCGGCAACAATTAATAGACTGGATG
GAGGCGGATAAAGTTGCAGGACCACTTCTGCGCTCGGCCCTTCCGGCTGGCTGGTTTATTGCTGATAAAT
CTGGAGCCGGTGAGCGTGGGTCTCGCGGTATCATTGCAGCACTGGGGCCAGATGGTAAGCCCTCCCGTAT
CGTAGTTATCTACACGACGGGGAGTCAGGCAACTATGGATGAACGAAATAGACAGATCGCTGAGATAGGT
GCCTCACTGATTAAGCATTGGTAACTGTCAGACCAAGTTTACTCATATATACTTTAGATTGATT
[125 nt withheld, positions 4825-4949]
C
[141 nt withheld, positions 4951-5091]
CCTTTGACGTTGGAGTCCACGTTCTTT
[37 nt withheld, positions 5119-5155]
ACCCTATCTCGGGCTATTCTTTTGATTTATAAGGGATTTTGCCGATTTCGGCCTATTGGTTAAAAAATGA
GCTGATTTAACAAAAATTTAACGCGAATTTTAACAAAATATTAACGTTTACAATTTAAAAGGATCTAGGT
GAAGATCCTTTTTGATAATCTCATGACCAAAATCCCTTAACGTGAGTTTTCGTTCCACTGAGCGTCAGAC
CCCGTAGAAAAGATCAAAGGATCTTCTTGAGATCCTTTTTTTCTGCGCGTAATCTGCTGCTTGCAAACAA
AAAAACCACCGCTACCAGCGGTGGTTTGTTTGCCGGATCAAGAGCTACCAACTCTTTTTCCGAAGGTAAC
TGGCTTCAGCAGAGCGCAGATACCAAATACTGTCCTTCTAGTGTAGCCGTAGTTAGGCCACCACTTCAAG
AACTCTGTAGCACCGCCTACATACCTCGCTCTGCTAATCCTGTTACCAGTGGCTGCTGCCAGTGGCGATA
AGTCGTGTCTTACCGGGTTGGACTCAAGACGATAGTTACCGGATAAGGCGCAGCGGTCGGGCTGAACGGG
GGGTTCGTGCACACAGCCCAGCTTGGAGCGAACGACCTACACCGAACTGAGATACCTACAGCGTGAGCTA
TGAGAAAGCGCCACGCTTCCCGAAGGGAGAAAGGCGGACAGGTATCCGGTAAGCGGCAGGGTCGGAACAG
GAGAGCGCACGAGGGAGCTTCCAGGGGGAAACGCCTGGTATCTTTATAGTCCTGTCGGGTTTCGCCACCT
CTGACTTGAGCGTCGATTTTTGTGATGCTCGTCAGGGGGGCGGAGCCTATGGAAAAACGCCAGCAACGCG
GCCTTTTTACGGTTCCTGGCCTTTTGCTGGCCTTTTGCTCACATGTTCTTTCCTGCGTTATCCCCTGATT
CTGTGGATAACCGTATTACCGCCTTTGAGTGAGCTGATACCGCTCGCCGCAGCCGAACGACCGAGCGCAG
CGAGTCAGTGAGCGAGGAAGCGGAAGAGCGCCTGATGCGGTATTTTCTCCTTACGCATCTGTGCGGTATT
TCACACCGCATAGGGTCATGGCTGCGCCCCGACACCCGCCAACACCCGCTGACGCGCCCTGACGGGCTTG
TCTGCTCCCGGCATCCGCTTACAGACAAGCTGTGACCGTCTCCGGGAGCTGCATGTGTCAGAGGTTTTCA
CCGTCATCACCGAAACGCGCGAGGCAGAAGGAGATGGCGCCCAACAGTCCCCCGGCCACGGGGCCTGCCA
CCATACCCACGCCGAAACAAGCGCTCATGAGCCCGAAGTGGCGAGCCCGATCTTCCCCATCGGTGATGTC
GGCGATATAGGCGCCAGCAACCGCACCTGTGGCGCCGGTGATGCCGGCCACGATGCGTCCGGCGTAGAGG
ATCTGCTCATGTTTGACAGCTTATC
Features (pLannotate 1.2.2; 18 found; start..end, strand, type, name):
     96..974     -  CDS            araC: L-arabinose regulatory protein; araC
   1001..1285    +  promoter       araBAD promoter: araBAD; promoter of the L-arabinose operon of E. coli; the araC regulatory gene is transcribed in the opposite direction (Guzman et al., 1995)
   1322..1342    +  misc_feature   MCS (fragment): pUC18/19 multiple cloning site
   1363..2076    +  CDS            GFPmut2: GFPmut2 is a basic (constitutively fluorescent) green fluorescent protein published in 1996, derived from Aequorea victoria. It is reported to be a very rapidly-maturing weak dimer.
   2077..2106    +  CDS            T7 tag (gene 10 leader) (fragment): leader peptide from bacteriophage T7 gene 10 promotes efficient translation in E. coli
   2119..3378    +  CDS            tolA: TOLA_ECOLI - Also known as cim, excC, lky. Experimental evidence at protein level: Swiss-Prot protein existence level 1. Part of the Tol-Pal system, which plays a role in outer membrane invagination during cell division and is important for maintaining outer membrane integrity (PubMed:1683466, PubMed:8416897, PubMed:11115123, PubMed:11994151, PubMed:17233825). The Tol-Pal system is also required for polar localization of chemoreceptors clusters (PubMed:24720726). The system also appears to be required for the activity of several outer membrane-localized enzymes with cell wall remodeling activi
   3381..3405    +  misc_feature   MCS (fragment): pUC18/19 multiple cloning site
   3489..3604    +  ncRNA          5S rRNA: Accession: RF00001 - 5S ribosomal RNA
   3608..3694    +  terminator     rrnB T1 terminator: Escherichia coli rrnB; transcription terminator T1 from the E. coli rrnB gene
   3786..3813    +  terminator     rrnB T2 terminator: transcription terminator T2 from the E. coli rrnB gene
   3832..3923    +  promoter       AmpR promoter: bla
   3924..4784    +  CDS            AmpR: β-lactamase; bla; confers resistance to ampicillin, carbenicillin, and related antibiotics
   4826..5206    +  rep_origin     M13 ori (sequence partly withheld): M13 bacteriophage origin of replication; arrow indicates direction of (+) strand synthesis
   5392..5980    +  rep_origin     ori: high-copy-number ColE1/pMB1/pBR322/pUC origin of replication
   6166..6217    -  misc_feature   bom (fragment): basis of mobility region from pBR322
   6333..6372    -  CDS            rop (fragment): Rop protein, which maintains plasmids at low copy number; rop
   6373..6558    -  CDS            TcR (fragment): tetracycline efflux protein; tet; confers resistance to tetracycline
   6568..6       +  promoter       tet promoter (fragment) (across the origin): E. coli promoter for tetracycline efflux protein gene
