[The description below was written by a language model from this plasmid's Addgene catalogue record and pLannotate feature annotations shown in this document.]
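Description:
pJS61 is a bacterial expression plasmid built on the pBAD24 backbone for arabinose-inducible production of a GFP-TolA fusion protein in Escherichia coli. The sequenced record is about 6.6 kb. It is maintained through a ColE1/pMB1-type origin of replication and selected with ampicillin via the β-lactamase gene under its own promoter. An M13 phage origin is also present, along with non-functional pBR322 remnants: fragments of bom, rop, the tetracycline resistance gene and the tet promoter. The catalogue lists copy number as unknown.

The expression cassette follows the standard pBAD arrangement. The araC regulator is encoded on the opposite strand to the araBAD promoter, so transcription is kept low without L-arabinose and can be titrated by adding the inducer. Downstream of the promoter and a short multiple cloning site fragment lies the GFPmut2 coding sequence, a rapidly maturing Aequorea victoria GFP variant. It is followed by a short segment annotated as a fragment of the T7 gene 10 leader tag, which appears to act as a linker, and then the E. coli tolA open reading frame. GFP is therefore placed at the N-terminus of TolA. Transcription ends at the rrnB T1 and T2 terminators, preceded by a 5S rRNA segment carried over from the rrnB region.

TolA is a component of the Tol-Pal system, which contributes to outer membrane invagination during cell division and to outer membrane integrity. The stated purpose is simply GFP-TolA expression, consistent with fluorescence imaging of TolA in live cells at controlled expression levels in a study of force transduction through the cell envelope. Part of the plasmid derives from an earlier published construct.
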