Addgene plasmid #207585: pJS61
Purpose: GFP-TolA expression
Depositing lab: Colin Kleanthous. Depositing organization: University of Oxford. Publication: Tunable force transduction through the Escherichia coli cell envelope. Williams-Jones DP, Webby MN, Press CE, Gradon JM, Armstrong SR, Szczepaniak J, Kleanthous C. Proc Natl Acad Sci U S A. 2023 Nov 21;120(47):e2306707120. doi: 10.1073/pnas.2306707120. Epub 2023 Nov 16. PubMed 37972066.
Backbone
  Vector backbone: pBAD24
  Vector type: Bacterial Expression
Growth in bacteria
  Bacterial resistance: Ampicillin, 100 μg/mL
  Growth temperature: 37°C
  Growth strain: DH5alpha
  Copy number: Unknown
Gene/Insert
  Gene/Insert name: GFP-TolA
  Species: E. coli
  Insert size (bp): 2019
  Cloning method: Restriction Enzyme; 5′ cloning site Unknown (unknown if destroyed)
Resource information
  A portion of this plasmid was derived from a plasmid made by: Gerding et al., 2007
Terms and licenses: Academic/Nonprofit Terms; Industry Terms: Not Available to Industry
How to cite: pJS61 was a gift from Colin Kleanthous (Addgene plasmid # 207585 ; http://n2t.net/addgene:207585 ; RRID:Addgene_207585)
